>Addgene plasmid #58723 | pRS406-PHO5-GFP-hFAPP1 PH domain | addgene partial sequence | sequence record 94349 | M13pUC-Rev 5'-AGCGGATAACAATTTCACACAGG-3'
GCCAGCGCGCAATTAACCCTCACTAAAGGGAACAAAAGCTGGAGGGGGATCTCTAGAATCATGTATCAGT
CAAACATGCTTTGGAGCTCCCCAGAGCGACCAGCCACCTCTGTCTTTCAGCTGCATTCACTGCCTTCATG
TAGAAATGCTGCTCTCCAGGAATGATTAATTCCATTCTTGTGTTGTCTGCTGAATGAACTTTAATTTCAC
AAACTGCCATCTTTATGCTTCCTTTGCTCCCTTTGCAAACATCATCTTGTGAATCATAGTAGGATAAGAT
TCCATTATCTAAAACAAACCAACGAGGCTGCCAGCCTGTGAGATAGTTGGTCCACTTGTACAACACACCC
TCCATAGATCTCAAGTCCTCTTCAGAAATGAGCTTTTGCTCCATGGATCCAAGCTTGTATAGTTCATCCA
TGCCATGTGTAATCCCAGCAGCTGTTACAAACTCAAGAAGGACCATGTGGTCTCTCTTTTCGTTGGGATC
TTTCGAAAGGGCAGATTGTGTGGACAGGTAATGGTTGTCTGGTAAAAGGACAGGGCCATCGCCAATTGGA
GTATTTTGTTGATAATGGTCTGCTAGTTGAACGCTTCCATCTTCAATGTTGTGTCTAATTTTGAAGTTAA
CTTTGATTCCATTCTTTTGTTTGTCTGCCATGATGTATACATTGTGTGAGTTATAGTTGTATTCCAATTT
GTGTCCAAGAATGTTTCCATCTTCTTTAAAATCAATACCTTTTAACTCGATTCTATTAACAAGGGTATCA
CCTTCAAACTTGACTTCAGCACGTGTCTTGTAGTTCCCGTCATCTTTG
