>Addgene plasmid #58723 | pRS406-PHO5-GFP-hFAPP1 PH domain | addgene partial sequence | sequence record 94351 | GFP-F 5'-GGTCCTTCTTGAGTTTGTAAC-3'
GAGGACTTGAGATCTATGGAGGGTGTGTTGTACAAGTGGACCAACTATCTCACAGGCTGGCAGCCTCGTT
GGTTTGTTTTAGATAATGGAATCTTATCCTACTATGATTCACAAGATGATGTTTGCAAAGGGAGCAAAGG
AAGCATAAAGATGGCAGTTTGTGAAATTAAAGTTCATTCAGCAGACAACACAAGAATGGAATTAATCATT
CCTGGAGAGCAGCATTTCTACATGAAGGCAGTGAATGCAGCTGAAAGACAGAGGTGGCTGGTCGCTCTGG
GGAGCTCCAAAGCATGTTTGACTGATACATGATTCTAGAGATCCCCCTCCAGCTTTTGTTCCCTTTAGTG
AGGGTTAATTGCGCGCTTGGCGTAATCATGGTCATAGCTGTTTCCTGTGTGAAATTGTTATCCGCTCACA
ATTCCACACAACATACGAGCCGGAAGCATAAAGTGTAAAGCCTGGGGTGCCTAATGAGTGAGCTAACTCA
CATTAATTGCGTTGCGCTCACTGCCCGCTTTCCAGTCGGGAAACCTGTCGTGCCAGCTGCATTAATGAAT
CGGCCAACGCGCGGGGAGAGGCGGTTTGCGTATTGGGCGCTCTTCCGCTTCCTCGCTCACTGACTCGCTG
CGCTCGGTCGTTCGGCTGCGGCGAGCGGTATCAGCTCACTCAAAGGCGGTAATACGGTTATCCACAGAAT
CA
