>Addgene plasmid #58723 | pRS406-PHO5-GFP-hFAPP1 PH domain | addgene partial sequence | sequence record 94352 | pGEX3 5'-CCGGGAGCTGCATGTGTCAGAGG-3'
GAAGGGCCTCGTGATACGCCTATTTTTATAGGTTAATGTCATGATAATAATGGTTTCTTAGACGTCAGGT
GGCACTTTTCGGGGAAATGTGCGCGGAACCCCTATTTGTTTATTTTTCTAAATACATTCAAATATGTATC
CGCTCATGAGACAATAACCCTGATAAATGCTTCAATAATATTGAAAAAGGAAGAGTATGAGTATTCAACA
TTTCCGTGTCGCCCTTATTCCCTTTTTTGCGGCATTTTGCCTTCCTGTTTTTGCTCACCCAGAAACGCTG
GTGAAAGTAAAAGATGCTGAAGATCAGTTGGGTGCACGAGTGGGTTACATCGAACTGGATCTCAACAGCG
GTAAGATCCTTGAGAGTTTTCGCCCCGAAGAACGTTTTCCAATGATGAGCACTTTTAAAGTTCTGCTATG
TGGCGCGGTATTATCCCGTATTGACGCCGGGCAAGAGCAACTCGGTCGCCGCATACACTATTCTCAGAAT
GACTTGGTTGAGTACTCACCAGTCACAGAAAAGCATCTTACGGATGGCATGACAGTAAGAGAATTATGCA
GTGCTGCCATAACCATGAGTGATAACACTGCGGCCAACTTACTTCTGACAACGATCGGAGGACCGAAGGA
GCTAACCGCTTTTTTGCACAACATGGGGGATCATGTAACTCGCCTTGATCGTTGGGAACCGGAGCTGAAT
GAAGCCATACCAAACGACGAGCGTGACACCACGATGCCTGTAGCAATGGCAACAACGTTGCGCAAACTAT
TAACTGGCGAACTACTTACTCTAGC
