>Addgene plasmid #58723 | pRS406-PHO5-GFP-hFAPP1 PH domain | addgene partial sequence | sequence record 94353 | M13pUC-Fwd 5'-CCCAGTCACGACGTTGTAAAACG-3'
GGGCGAATTGGGTACCGGGCCCCCCCTCGAGGTCGACGCTCTCCCTTATGCGACTCCTGCATTAGGAAGC
AGCCCAGTAGTAGGTTGAGGCCGTTGAGCACCGCCGCCGCAAGGAATGGTGCATGCAAGGAGATGGCGCC
CAACAGTCCCCCGGCCACGGGGCCTGCCACCATACCCACGCCGAAACAAGCGCTCATGAGCCCGAAGTGG
CGAGCCCGATCTTCCCCATCGGTGATGTCGGCGATATAGGCGCCAGCAACCGCACCTGTGGCGCCGGTGA
TGCCGGCCACGATGCGTCCGGCGTAGAGGATCGATCCGGTCACCTTACTTGGCAAGGCATATACCCATTT
GGGATAAGGGTAAACATCTTTGAATTGTCGAAATGAAACGTATATAAGCGCTGATGTTTTGCTAAGTCGA
GGTTAGTATGGCTTCATCTCTCATGAGAATAAGAACAACAACAAATAGAGCAAGCAAATTCGAGAATTCC
TGCAGCCCGGGCAATTCGAATATAATGTCTAAAGGAGAAGAACTTTTCACTGGAGTTGTCCCAATTCTTG
TTGAATTAGATGGTGATGTTAATGGGCACAAATTTTCTGTCAGTGGAGAGGGTGAAGGTGATGCAACATA
CGGAAAACTTACCCTTAAATTTATTTGCACTACTGGAAAACTACCTGTTCCATGGCCAACACTTGTCACT
ACTTTTACGTATGGTGTTCAATGCTTTTCAAGATACCCAGATCATATGAAACGGCATGACTTTTTCAAGA
GTGCCATGCCCGAAGGTTATGTACAGGAAAAGAACTATATTTTTCAAAGATGACGGGAACTACAAGACAC
GTGCTGAAGTCAAG
