[The description below was written by a language model from this plasmid's Addgene catalogue record.]
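Description:
pRS406-PHO5-GFP-hFAPP1 PH domain is a yeast expression plasmid built on pRS406, a member of the pRS series of yeast–E. coli shuttle vectors. pRS406 is generally known as an integrating vector: it lacks a yeast replication origin and is normally maintained by recombination into the yeast genome, with URA3 serving as the auxotrophic marker for selection in ura3 strains. In bacteria the plasmid is propagated under ampicillin selection. The record lists the bacterial copy number as unknown, and no feature table is provided, so the exact arrangement of elements cannot be confirmed beyond the catalogue fields.

The insert encodes the pleckstrin homology (PH) domain of human four-phosphate-adaptor protein 1 (FAPP1, gene PLEKHA3), defined by the depositor as methionine 1 through threonine 98. It is expressed from the yeast PHO5 promoter, the promoter of the repressible acid phosphatase gene, which is classically regulated by phosphate availability. The PH domain is fused at its N terminus to GFP and a Myc epitope, both supplied by the backbone. This yields a fluorescent protein that can be followed in living cells and also detected with anti-Myc antibodies.

The stated purpose is expression of the GFP-tagged FAPP1 PH domain in yeast. The associated publication concerns the targeting of Golgi-specific PH domains and its dependence on phosphatidylinositol 4-kinase activity as well as on other factors. This is consistent with using the construct as a localisation reporter to examine how this domain is recruited to Golgi membranes in wild-type and mutant yeast.
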