Addgene plasmid #58723: pRS406-PHO5-GFP-hFAPP1 PH domain
Purpose: Expresses GFP-Tagged human FAPP1 PH domain in yeast
Depositing lab: Tim Levine. Depositing organization: University College London. Publication: Targeting of Golgi-specific pleckstrin homology domains involves both PtdIns 4-kinase-dependent and -independent components. Levine TP, Munro S. Curr Biol. 2002 Apr 30;12(9):695-704. S0960982202007790 PubMed 12007412.
Backbone
  Vector backbone: pRS406
  Backbone manufacturer: Stratagene
  Vector type: Yeast Expression
  Selectable markers: URA3
Growth in bacteria
  Bacterial resistance: Ampicillin, 100 μg/mL
  Growth temperature: 37°C
  Growth strain: DH5alpha
  Copy number: Unknown
Gene/Insert
  Gene/Insert name: Four-phosphate-adaptor protein 1 PH domain (alt names: FAPP 1; PLEKHA3)
  Species: H. sapiens (human)
  Entrez Gene: PLEKHA3 (a.k.a. FAPP1)
  Promoter: PHO5
  Tag / fusion protein: GFP (N terminal on backbone); Myc (N terminal on backbone)
  Cloning method: Unknown
  Sequencing primers: 5′ N/A; 3′ N/A
Terms and licenses: Academic/Nonprofit Terms; Industry Terms: Not Available to Industry
Depositor comments: PH domain of FAPP1= Methionine 1 - Threonine 98
How to cite: pRS406-PHO5-GFP-hFAPP1 PH domain was a gift from Tim Levine (Addgene plasmid # 58723 ; http://n2t.net/addgene:58723 ; RRID:Addgene_58723)
